LOCUS       Exported 3387 bp ds-DNA circular SYN 13-MAY-2021
DEFINITION  synthetic circular DNA
ACCESSION   .
VERSION     .
KEYWORDS    pUT1236-HQ858819
SOURCE      synthetic DNA construct
  ORGANISM  synthetic DNA construct
REFERENCE   1 (bases 1 to 3387)
  TITLE     Rice TF ORFeome collection
REFERENCE   2 (bases 1 to 3387)
  AUTHORS   .
  TITLE     Direct Submission
  JOURNAL   Exported May 13, 2021 from SnapGene Server 1.1.58
            http://www.snapgene.com
FEATURES             Location/Qualifiers
     source          1..3387
                     /organism="synthetic DNA construct"
                     /mol_type="other DNA"
     protein_bind    1..100
                     /gene="mutant version of attL"
                     /label=attL1
                     /bound_moiety="LR Clonase(TM)"
                     /note="recombination site for the Gateway(R) LR reaction"
     protein_bind    complement(944..1043)
                     /gene="mutant version of attL"
                     /label=attL2
                     /bound_moiety="LR Clonase(TM)"
                     /note="recombination site for the Gateway(R) LR reaction"
     primer_bind     complement(1060..1079)
                     /label=T7
                     /note="T7 promoter, forward primer"
     promoter        complement(1061..1079)
                     /label=T7 promoter
                     /note="promoter for bacteriophage T7 RNA polymerase"
     primer_bind     complement(1084..1100)
                     /label=M13 rev
                     /note="common sequencing primer, one of multiple similar
                     variants"
     primer_bind     complement(1084..1100)
                     /label=M13 Reverse
                     /note="In lacZ gene. Also called M13-rev"
     primer_bind     complement(1202..1221)
                     /label=pENTR-R
                     /note="pENTR vectors, reverse primer"
     CDS             1213..2022
                     /codon_start=1
                     /gene="aph(3')-Ia"
                     /product="aminoglycoside phosphotransferase"
                     /label=KanR
                     /note="confers resistance to kanamycin in bacteria or G418
                     (Geneticin(R)) in eukaryotes"
                     /translation="MSHIQRETSRPRLNSNMDADLYGYKWARDNVGQSGATIYRLYGKP
                     DAPELFLKHGKGSVANDVTDEMVRLNWLTEFMPLPTIKHFIRTPDDAWLLTTAIPGKTA
                     FQVLEEYPDSGENIVDALAVFLRRLHSIPVCNCPFNSDRVFRLAQAQSRMNNGLVDASD
                     FDDERNGWPVEQVWKEMHKLLPFSPDSVVTHGDFSLDNLIFDEGKLIGCIDVGRVGIAD
                     RYQDLAILWNCLGEFSPSLQKRLFQKYGIDNPDMNKLQFHLMLDEFF"
     primer_bind     complement(1280..1299)
                     /label=Kan-R
                     /note="Kanamycin resistance gene, reverse primer"
     rep_origin      2169..2757
                     /direction=RIGHT
                     /label=ori
                     /note="high-copy-number ColE1/pMB1/pBR322/pUC origin of
                     replication"
     primer_bind     2658..2677
                     /label=pBR322ori-F
                     /note="pBR322 origin, forward primer"
     primer_bind     2911..2928
                     /label=L4440
                     /note="L4440 vector, forward primer"
     terminator      3087..3114
                     /label=rrnB T2 terminator
                     /note="transcription terminator T2 from the E. coli rrnB
                     gene"
     terminator      3206..3292
                     /gene="Escherichia coli rrnB"
                     /label=rrnB T1 terminator
                     /note="transcription terminator T1 from the E. coli rrnB
                     gene"
     primer_bind     3341..3363
                     /label=M13/pUC Forward
                     /note="In lacZ gene"
     primer_bind     3355..3372
                     /label=M13 Forward
                     /note="In lacZ gene. Also called M13-F20 or M13 (-21)
                     Forward"
     primer_bind     3356..3372
                     /label=M13 fwd
                     /note="common sequencing primer, one of multiple similar
                     variants"
ORIGIN
        1 caaataatga ttttattttg actgatagtg acctgttcgt tgcaacaaat tgatgagcaa
       61 tgctttttta taatgccaac tttgtacaaa aaagcaggct ccgcggccgc ccccttcacc
      121 atgaaggtgc agtgcgacgt gtgcgcggcc gaggcggcgt cggtgttctg ctgcgccgac
      181 gaggccgcgc tgtgcgacgc gtgcgaccac cgggtgcacc gggccaacaa gctcgccggg
      241 aagcaccgcc ggttctcgct gctcaacccc tcggcgtccg gccgctcgcc gacatcgacg
      301 acggcgccgc tctgcgacat ctgccaggag aagaggggtt tcctgttctg caaggaggac
      361 cgggcgatcc tgtgccgcga gtgcgacgtg ccggtgcaca cggcgagcga gctcaccatg
      421 cgccacagcc ggtacctcct caccggcgtg cggctctcct cggagcctgc cgcgtccccg
      481 gcgccgccgt cggaggagga gaacagcagc agcttctgct gcagcgccga cgacgccgtg
      541 ccggccccgg cggcgcccgc cacgagccac ggcgggagca gcggcagcag cagcatctcc
      601 gagtacctca ccacgctgcc cgggtggcac gtcgaggact tcctcgtcga cgacgccact
      661 gccgaggccg ccgccgccgc cgccgccacc tcttccggca tctccgcgaa cgggccgtgt
      721 cagggggtaa cacggatcgg agggctgcaa gaatccgccg gctaccctgc gtggatggcg
      781 cagcagcagc tgtgctgcga cggcctcgtc gccggcgacg cgtcgccggc tagccgggag
      841 cggtgggtgc cgcagatgta cgcggatcag cttgccgccg gcagcaagag atccaggacg
      901 tccactgctt cttcctactc ctactggaag ggtgggcgcg ccgacccagc tttcttgtac
      961 aaagttggca ttataagaaa gcattgctta tcaatttgtt gcaacgaaca ggtcactatc
     1021 agtcaaaata aaatcattat ttgccatcca gctgatatcc cctatagtga gtcgtattac
     1081 atggtcatag ctgtttcctg gcagctctgg cccgtgtctc aaaatctctg atgttacatt
     1141 gcacaagata aaaatatatc atcatgaaca ataaaactgt ctgcttacat aaacagtaat
     1201 acaaggggtg ttatgagcca tattcaacgg gaaacgtcga ggccgcgatt aaattccaac
     1261 atggatgctg atttatatgg gtataaatgg gctcgcgata atgtcgggca atcaggtgcg
     1321 acaatctatc gcttgtatgg gaagcccgat gcgccagagt tgtttctgaa acatggcaaa
     1381 ggtagcgttg ccaatgatgt tacagatgag atggtcagac taaactggct gacggaattt
     1441 atgcctcttc cgaccatcaa gcattttatc cgtactcctg atgatgcatg gttactcacc
     1501 actgcgatcc ccggaaaaac agcattccag gtattagaag aatatcctga ttcaggtgaa
     1561 aatattgttg atgcgctggc agtgttcctg cgccggttgc attcgattcc tgtttgtaat
     1621 tgtcctttta acagcgatcg cgtatttcgt ctcgctcagg cgcaatcacg aatgaataac
     1681 ggtttggttg atgcgagtga ttttgatgac gagcgtaatg gctggcctgt tgaacaagtc
     1741 tggaaagaaa tgcataaact tttgccattc tcaccggatt cagtcgtcac tcatggtgat
     1801 ttctcacttg ataaccttat ttttgacgag gggaaattaa taggttgtat tgatgttgga
     1861 cgagtcggaa tcgcagaccg ataccaggat cttgccatcc tatggaactg cctcggtgag
     1921 ttttctcctt cattacagaa acggcttttt caaaaatatg gtattgataa tcctgatatg
     1981 aataaattgc agtttcattt gatgctcgat gagtttttct aatcagaatt ggttaattgg
     2041 ttgtaacact ggcagagcat tacgctgact tgacgggacg gcgcaagctc atgaccaaaa
     2101 tcccttaacg tgagttacgc gtcgttccac tgagcgtcag accccgtaga aaagatcaaa
     2161 ggatcttctt gagatccttt ttttctgcgc gtaatctgct gcttgcaaac aaaaaaacca
     2221 ccgctaccag cggtggtttg tttgccggat caagagctac caactctttt tccgaaggta
     2281 actggcttca gcagagcgca gataccaaat actgtccttc tagtgtagcc gtagttaggc
     2341 caccacttca agaactctgt agcaccgcct acatacctcg ctctgctaat cctgttacca
     2401 gtggctgctg ccagtggcga taagtcgtgt cttaccgggt tggactcaag acgatagtta
     2461 ccggataagg cgcagcggtc gggctgaacg gggggttcgt gcacacagcc cagcttggag
     2521 cgaacgacct acaccgaact gagataccta cagcgtgagc attgagaaag cgccacgctt
     2581 cccgaaggga gaaaggcgga caggtatccg gtaagcggca gggtcggaac aggagagcgc
     2641 acgagggagc ttccaggggg aaacgcctgg tatctttata gtcctgtcgg gtttcgccac
     2701 ctctgacttg agcgtcgatt tttgtgatgc tcgtcagggg ggcggagcct atggaaaaac
     2761 gccagcaacg cggccttttt acggttcctg gccttttgct ggccttttgc tcacatgttc
     2821 tttcctgcgt tatcccctga ttctgtggat aaccgtatta ccgcctttga gtgagctgat
     2881 accgctcgcc gcagccgaac gaccgagcgc agcgagtcag tgagcgagga agcggaagag
     2941 cgcccaatac gcaaaccgcc tctccccgcg cgttggccga ttcattaatg cagctggcac
     3001 gacaggtttc ccgactggaa agcgggcagt gagcgcaacg caattaatac gcgtaccgct
     3061 agccaggaag agtttgtaga aacgcaaaaa ggccatccgt caggatggcc ttctgcttag
     3121 tttgatgcct ggcagtttat ggcgggcgtc ctgcccgcca ccctccgggc cgttgcttca
     3181 caacgttcaa atccgctccc ggcggatttg tcctactcag gagagcgttc accgacaaac
     3241 aacagataaa acgaaaggcc cagtcttccg actgagcctt tcgttttatt tgatgcctgg
     3301 cagttcccta ctctcgcgtt aacgctagca tggatgtttt cccagtcacg acgttgtaaa
     3361 acgacggcca gtcttaagct cgggccc
//
