[The description below was written by a language model from this plasmid's Addgene catalogue record and the feature table of its GenBank file.]
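Description:
pUT1236-HQ858819 is a Gateway entry clone built on the Invitrogen pENTR/D backbone, carrying the coding sequence of a rice (Oryza sativa) transcription factor classified in the ORPHANS family and encoded by locus Os02g0646200 / LOC_Os02g43170. The 807 bp insert was PCR-amplified from full-length rice cDNA library templates and cloned without its stop codon. This leaves the open reading frame able to read through into C-terminal tags or fusion partners supplied by a destination vector. The whole plasmid is 3387 bp and belongs to a rice transcription factor ORFeome collection associated with a comparative regulatory genomics resource for the grasses.

The feature table does not annotate the insert itself, but its position is clear from the flanking attL1 and attL2 sites. These are the substrates for LR Clonase, which transfers the ORF directionally into any attR-containing destination vector for expression in plants, yeast, bacteria or other systems. The entry vector provides no promoter intended to express the insert. A T7 promoter lies just outside attL2 in reverse orientation, and rrnB T1 and T2 terminators upstream of attL1 shield the cassette from read-through transcription from the backbone. M13 forward and reverse primer sites bracket the att-flanked region for sequence verification.

Propagation in E. coli relies on a ColE1/pUC-type origin and selection on an aph(3')-Ia kanamycin resistance gene. The catalogue entry lists the plasmid as low copy, whereas the origin annotation describes a high-copy type, and the record does not resolve this discrepancy. Typical uses are as a source clone for generating expression constructs to study this transcription factor, for example in protein–DNA or protein–protein interaction assays.
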