Addgene plasmid #27901: pUT1236-HQ858819
Depositing lab: John Gray & Erich Grotewold. Depositing organization: University of Toledo. Publication: GRASSIUS: a platform for comparative regulatory genomics across the grasses. Yilmaz A, Nishiyama MY Jr, Fuentes BG, Souza GM, Janies D, Gray J, Grotewold E. Plant Physiol. 2009 Jan;149(1):171-80. doi: 10.1104/pp.108.128579. Epub 2008 Nov 5. PubMed 18987217.
Backbone
  Vector backbone: pENTR/D
  Backbone manufacturer: Invitrogen
  Backbone size w/o insert (bp): 2580
  Vector type: Entry vector
Growth in bacteria
  Bacterial resistance: Kanamycin, 50 μg/mL
  Growth temperature: 37°C
  Growth strain: DH5alpha
  Growth instructions: E. coli Top10 (Invitrogen)
  Copy number: Low Copy
Gene/Insert
  Gene/Insert name: ORPHANS transcription factor encoded by Os02g0646200 LOC_Os02g43170
  Species: Oryza sativa (rice)
  Insert size (bp): 807
  GenBank ID: HQ858819
  Cloning method: Restriction Enzyme
  Sequencing primers: 5′ M13 For; 3′ M13 Rev
Terms and licenses: Academic/Nonprofit Terms; Industry Terms: Not Available to Industry
Depositor comments: This CDS was amplified using PCR from a full length cDNA template from the OSIIEa, OSIIEb, and OSJNEa thru OSJNEf full length cDNA libraries generated by the Guoliang Wang lab at Ohio State University. The PCR product omitted the stop codon. The PCR product was cloned into a Gateway pENTR/D entry vector. Further information on this gene may be obtained at www.grassius.org using the Genbank number. (The second half of the plasmid name is the Genbank Number for the sequence of the insert)
How to cite: pUT1236-HQ858819 was a gift from John Gray & Erich Grotewold (Addgene plasmid # 27901 ; http://n2t.net/addgene:27901 ; RRID:Addgene_27901)
