>Addgene plasmid #27901 | pUT1236-HQ858819 | addgene partial sequence | sequence record 34191 | 27901 with M13pUC-fwd
ATGATTTTATTTTGACTGATAGTGACCTGTTCGTTGCAACAAATTGATGAGCAATGCTTTTTTATAATGC
CAACTTTGTACAAAAAAGCAGGCTCCGCGGCCGCCCCCTTCACCATGAAGGTGCAGTGCGACGTGTGCGC
GGCCGAGGCGGCGTCGGTGTTCTGCTGCGCCGACGAGGCCGCGCTGTGCGACGCGTGCGACCACCGGGTG
CACCGGGCCAACAAGCTCGCCGGGAAGCACCGCCGGTTCTCGCTGCTCAACCCCTCGGCGTCCGGCCGCT
CGCCGACATCGACGACGGCGCCGCTCTGCGACATCTGCCAGGAGAAGAGGGGTTTCCTGTTCTGCAAGGA
GGACCGGGCGATCCTGTGCCGCGAGTGCGACGTGCCGGTGCACACGGCGAGCGAGCTCACCATGCGCCAC
AGCCGGTACCTCCTCACCGGCGTGCGGCTCTCCTCGGAGCCTGCCGCGTCCCCGGCGCCGCCGTCGGAGG
AGGAGAACAGCAGCAGCTTCTGCTGCAGCGCCGACGACGCCGTGCCGGCCCCGGCGGCGCCCGCCACGAG
CCACGGCGGGAGCAGCGGCAGCAGCAGCATCTCC
